Addgene plasmid #70291: R777-E007 Hs.ALK
Purpose: Gateway ORF clone of human ALK [NM_004304.4] with stop codon (for native or N-terminal fusions)
Depositing lab: Dominic Esposito. Depositing organization: National Cancer Institute (NCI).
Backbone
  Vector backbone: pDonor-255
  Backbone size w/o insert (bp): 2693
  Vector type: Gateway Entry Clone
Growth in bacteria
  Bacterial resistance: Spectinomycin, 50 μg/mL
  Growth temperature: 37°C
  Growth strain: DH10B
  Copy number: High Copy
Gene/Insert
  Gene/Insert name: ALK
  Species: H. sapiens (human)
  Insert size (bp): 4863
  GenBank ID: NM_004304.4
  Entrez Gene: ALK (a.k.a. ALK1, CD246, NBLST3)
  Cloning method: Gateway Cloning
  Sequencing primers: 5′ M13F 23-mer (5'-CCCAGTCACGACGTTGTAAAACG); 3′ attLR 23-mer (5'-TAACATCAGAGATTTTGAGACAC)
Terms and licenses: Academic/Nonprofit Terms; Industry Terms: Not Available to Industry
How to cite: R777-E007 Hs.ALK was a gift from Dominic Esposito (Addgene plasmid # 70291 ; http://n2t.net/addgene:70291 ; RRID:Addgene_70291)
