[The description below was written by a language model from this plasmid's Addgene catalogue record and pLannotate feature annotations shown in this document.]
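Description:
R777-E007 Hs.ALK is a Gateway entry clone built on the pDonor-255 backbone that carries the full-length human ALK open reading frame (reference transcript NM_004304.4), encoding the anaplastic lymphoma kinase receptor tyrosine kinase. The plasmid totals about 7.6 kb, of which roughly 4.9 kb is insert. It is a bacterial propagation and cloning vector only. It replicates in E. coli from a high-copy ColE1/pUC-type origin and is selected with spectinomycin through the aadA aminoglycoside adenylyltransferase gene (SmR). An upstream fragment of the class 1 integron Pc promoter probably drives this marker. The short annotated fragments of a gentamicin resistance gene, lacZα and lacI appear to be non-functional backbone remnants. The rrnB T1 and T2 terminators lie upstream of the cloning region, where they would help insulate the insert from read-through transcription.

The ALK coding sequence is flanked by attL recombination sites. The automated annotation labels the upstream site as attL3 and the downstream one as a partial attL2, and the record does not otherwise specify the attL variants. No promoter, tag or reporter is annotated next to the ORF, so the entry clone is not expected to express ALK itself. Instead, an LR Clonase reaction transfers the ORF into a compatible Gateway destination vector, which supplies the promoter, host-specific elements and any fusion partners. Because the ORF keeps its native stop codon, the clone suits expression of untagged ALK or N-terminal fusions, but not C-terminal tags. The record describes it simply as a Gateway ORF clone and names no particular downstream application.
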