Features (pLannotate 1.2.2; 11 found; start..end, strand, type, name):
     18..54      -  CDS            lacZα (fragment): LacZα fragment of β-galactosidase; lacZ fragment
     85..180     +  protein_bind   attL3: mutant version of attL; recombination site for the Gateway® LR reaction LR Clonase™
    186..5045    +  CDS            ALK: ALK_HUMAN - Experimental evidence at protein level: Swiss-Prot protein existence level 1. Neuronal receptor tyrosine kinase that is essentially and transiently expressed in specific regions of the central and peripheral nervous systems and plays an important role in the genesis and differentiation of the nervous system. Transduces signals from ligands at the cell surface, through specific activation of the mitogen- activated protein kinase (MAPK) pathway. Phosphorylates almost exclusively at the first tyrosine of the Y-x-x-x-Y-Y motif. Following activation by ligand, ALK induces tyrosine phosp
   5053..5146    -  protein_bind   attL2 (fragment): mutant version of attL; recombination site for the Gateway® LR reaction LR Clonase™
   5261..5284    +  promoter       Pc promoter (fragment): intI1 (promoter lies within the coding sequence); class 1 integron promoter
   5460..5516    +  CDS            GmR (fragment): gentamycin acetyltransferase; aacC1; confers resistance to gentamycin
   5523..6314    +  CDS            SmR: aminoglycoside adenylyltransferase (Murphy, 1985); aadA; confers resistance to spectinomycin and streptomycin
   6407..6995    +  rep_origin     ori: high-copy-number ColE1/pMB1/pBR322/pUC origin of replication
   7178..7270    +  CDS            lacI (fragment): lac repressor; lacI; The lac repressor binds to the lac operator to inhibit transcription in E. coli. This inhibition can be relieved by adding lactose or isopropyl-β-D-thiogalactopyranoside (IPTG).
   7325..7352    -  terminator     rrnB T2 terminator: transcription terminator T2 from the E. coli rrnB gene
   7484..7527    +  terminator     rrnB T1 terminator: Escherichia coli rrnB; transcription terminator T1 from the E. coli rrnB gene
>Addgene plasmid #70291 | R777-E007 Hs.ALK | depositor full sequence | sequence record 125740 | Full Sequence
TTAACGCTAGCATGGATGTTTTCCCAGTCACGACGTTGTAAAACGACGGCCAGTCTTAAAATTCGAGCTC
GGTCCGAGGATCCGAAATAATGATTTTATTTTGACTGATAGTGACCTGTTCGTTGCAACAAATTGATAAG
CAATGCTTTTTTATAATGCCAACTTTGTACAAAAAAGTTGGCACCATGGGAGCCATCGGGCTCCTGTGGC
TCCTGCCGCTGCTGCTTTCCACGGCAGCTGTGGGCTCCGGGATGGGGACCGGCCAGCGCGCGGGCTCCCC
AGCTGCGGGGCCGCCGCTGCAGCCCCGGGAGCCACTCAGCTACTCGCGCCTGCAGAGGAAGAGTCTGGCA
GTTGACTTCGTGGTGCCCTCGCTCTTCCGTGTCTACGCCCGGGACCTACTGCTGCCACCATCCTCCTCGG
AGCTGAAGGCTGGCAGGCCCGAGGCCCGCGGCTCGCTAGCTCTGGACTGCGCCCCGCTGCTCAGGTTGCT
GGGGCCGGCGCCGGGGGTCTCCTGGACCGCCGGTTCACCAGCCCCGGCAGAGGCCCGGACGCTGTCCAGG
GTGCTGAAGGGCGGCTCCGTGCGCAAGCTCCGGCGTGCCAAGCAGTTGGTGCTGGAGCTGGGCGAGGAGG
CGATCTTGGAGGGTTGCGTCGGGCCCCCCGGGGAGGCGGCTGTGGGGCTGCTCCAGTTCAATCTCAGCGA
GCTGTTCAGTTGGTGGATTCGCCAAGGCGAAGGGCGACTGAGGATCCGCCTGATGCCCGAGAAGAAGGCG
TCGGAAGTGGGCAGAGAGGGAAGGCTGTCCGCGGCAATTCGCGCCTCCCAGCCCCGCCTTCTCTTCCAGA
TCTTCGGGACTGGTCATAGCTCCTTGGAATCACCAACAAACATGCCTTCTCCTTCTCCTGATTATTTTAC
ATGGAATCTCACCTGGATAATGAAAGACTCCTTCCCTTTCCTGTCTCATCGCAGCCGATATGGTCTGGAG
TGCAGCTTTGACTTCCCCTGTGAGCTGGAGTATTCCCCTCCACTGCATGACCTCAGGAACCAGAGCTGGT
CCTGGCGCCGCATCCCCTCCGAGGAGGCCTCCCAGATGGACTTGCTGGATGGGCCTGGGGCAGAGCGTTC
TAAGGAGATGCCCAGAGGCTCCTTTCTCCTTCTCAACACCTCAGCTGACTCCAAGCACACCATCCTGAGT
CCGTGGATGAGGAGCAGCAGTGAGCACTGCACACTGGCCGTCTCGGTGCACAGGCACCTGCAGCCCTCTG
GAAGGTACATTGCCCAGCTGCTGCCCCACAACGAGGCTGCAAGAGAGATCCTCCTGATGCCCACTCCAGG
GAAGCATGGTTGGACAGTGCTCCAGGGAAGAATCGGGCGTCCAGACAACCCATTTCGAGTGGCCCTGGAA
TACATCTCCAGTGGAAACCGCAGCTTGTCTGCAGTGGACTTCTTTGCCCTGAAGAACTGCAGTGAAGGAA
CATCCCCAGGCTCCAAGATGGCCCTGCAGAGCTCCTTCACTTGTTGGAATGGGACAGTCCTCCAGCTTGG
GCAGGCCTGTGACTTCCACCAGGACTGTGCCCAGGGAGAAGATGAGAGCCAGATGTGCCGGAAACTGCCT
GTGGGTTTTTACTGCAACTTTGAAGATGGCTTCTGTGGCTGGACCCAAGGCACACTGTCACCCCACACTC
CTCAATGGCAGGTCAGGACCCTAAAGGATGCCCGGTTCCAGGACCACCAAGACCATGCTCTATTGCTCAG
TACCACTGATGTCCCCGCTTCTGAAAGTGCTACAGTGACCAGTGCTACGTTTCCTGCACCGATCAAGAGC
TCTCCATGTGAGCTCCGAATGTCCTGGCTCATTCGTGGAGTCTTGAGGGGAAACGTGTCCTTGGTGCTAG
TGGAGAACAAAACCGGGAAGGAGCAAGGCAGGATGGTCTGGCATGTCGCCGCCTATGAAGGCTTGAGCCT
GTGGCAGTGGATGGTGTTGCCTCTCCTCGATGTGTCTGACAGGTTCTGGCTGCAGATGGTCGCATGGTGG
GGACAAGGATCCAGAGCCATCGTGGCTTTTGACAATATCTCCATCAGCCTGGACTGCTACCTCACCATTA
GCGGAGAGGACAAGATCCTGCAGAATACAGCACCCAAATCAAGAAACCTGTTTGAGAGAAACCCAAACAA
GGAGCTGAAACCCGGGGAAAATTCACCAAGACAGACCCCCATCTTTGACCCTACAGTTCATTGGCTGTTC
ACCACATGTGGGGCCAGCGGGCCCCATGGCCCCACCCAGGCACAGTGCAACAACGCCTACCAGAACTCCA
ACCTGAGCGTGGAGGTGGGGAGCGAGGGCCCCCTGAAAGGCATCCAGATCTGGAAGGTGCCAGCCACCGA
CACCTACAGCATCTCGGGCTACGGAGCTGCTGGCGGGAAAGGCGGGAAGAACACCATGATGCGGTCCCAC
GGCGTGTCTGTGCTGGGCATCTTCAACCTGGAGAAGGATGACATGCTGTACATCCTGGTTGGGCAGCAGG
GAGAGGACGCCTGCCCCAGTACAAACCAGTTAATCCAGAAAGTCTGCATTGGAGAGAACAATGTGATAGA
AGAAGAAATCCGTGTGAACAGAAGCGTGCATGAGTGGGCAGGAGGCGGAGGAGGAGGGGGTGGAGCCACC
TACGTATTTAAGATGAAGGATGGAGTGCCGGTGCCCCTGATCATTGCAGCCGGAGGTGGTGGCAGGGCCT
ACGGGGCCAAGACAGACACGTTCCACCCAGAGAGACTGGAGAATAACTCCTCGGTTCTAGGGCTAAACGG
CAATTCCGGAGCCGCAGGTGGTGGAGGTGGCTGGAATGATAACACTTCCTTGCTCTGGGCCGGAAAATCT
TTGCAGGAGGGTGCCACCGGAGGACATTCCTGCCCCCAGGCCATGAAGAAGTGGGGGTGGGAGACAAGAG
GGGGTTTCGGAGGGGGTGGAGGGGGGTGCTCCTCAGGTGGAGGAGGCGGAGGATATATAGGCGGCAATGC
AGCCTCAAACAATGACCCCGAAATGGATGGGGAAGATGGGGTTTCCTTCATCAGTCCACTGGGCATCCTG
TACACCCCAGCTTTAAAAGTGATGGAAGGCCACGGGGAAGTGAATATTAAGCATTATCTAAACTGCAGTC
ACTGTGAGGTAGACGAATGTCACATGGACCCTGAAAGCCACAAGGTCATCTGCTTCTGTGACCACGGGAC
GGTGCTGGCTGAGGATGGCGTCTCCTGCATTGTGTCACCCACCCCGGAGCCACACCTGCCACTCTCGCTG
ATCCTCTCTGTGGTGACCTCTGCCCTCGTGGCCGCCCTGGTCCTGGCTTTCTCCGGCATCATGATTGTGT
ACCGCCGGAAGCACCAGGAGCTGCAAGCCATGCAGATGGAGCTGCAGAGCCCTGAGTACAAGCTGAGCAA
GCTCCGCACCTCGACCATCATGACCGACTACAACCCCAACTACTGCTTTGCTGGCAAGACCTCCTCCATC
AGTGACCTGAAGGAGGTGCCGCGGAAAAACATCACCCTCATTCGGGGTCTGGGCCATGGCGCCTTTGGGG
AGGTGTATGAAGGCCAGGTGTCCGGAATGCCCAACGACCCAAGCCCCCTGCAAGTGGCTGTGAAGACGCT
GCCTGAAGTGTGCTCTGAACAGGACGAACTGGATTTCCTCATGGAAGCCCTGATCATCAGCAAATTCAAC
CACCAGAACATTGTTCGCTGCATTGGGGTGAGCCTGCAATCCCTGCCCCGGTTCATCCTGCTGGAGCTCA
TGGCGGGGGGAGACCTCAAGTCCTTCCTCCGAGAGACCCGCCCTCGCCCGAGCCAGCCCTCCTCCCTGGC
CATGCTGGACCTTCTGCACGTGGCTCGGGACATTGCCTGTGGCTGTCAGTATTTGGAGGAAAACCACTTC
ATCCACCGAGACATTGCTGCCAGAAACTGCCTCTTGACCTGTCCAGGCCCTGGAAGAGTGGCCAAGATTG
GAGACTTCGGGATGGCCCGAGACATCTACAGGGCGAGCTACTATAGAAAGGGAGGCTGTGCCATGCTGCC
AGTTAAGTGGATGCCCCCAGAGGCCTTCATGGAAGGAATATTCACTTCTAAAACAGACACATGGTCCTTT
GGAGTGCTGCTATGGGAAATCTTTTCTCTTGGATATATGCCATACCCCAGCAAAAGCAACCAGGAAGTTC
TGGAGTTTGTCACCAGTGGAGGCCGGATGGACCCACCCAAGAACTGCCCTGGGCCTGTATACCGGATAAT
GACTCAGTGCTGGCAACATCAGCCTGAAGACAGGCCCAACTTTGCCATCATTTTGGAGAGGATTGAATAC
TGCACCCAGGACCCGGATGTAATCAACACCGCTTTGCCGATAGAATATGGTCCACTTGTGGAAGAGGAAG
AGAAAGTGCCTGTGAGGCCCAAGGACCCTGAGGGGGTTCCTCCTCTCCTGGTCTCTCAACAGGCAAAACG
GGAGGAGGAGCGCAGCCCAGCTGCCCCACCACCTCTGCCTACCACCTCCTCTGGCAAGGCTGCAAAGAAA
CCCACAGCTGCAGAGATCTCTGTTCGAGTCCCTAGAGGGCCGGCCGTGGAAGGGGGACACGTGAATATGG
CATTCTCTCAGTCCAACCCTCCTTCGGAGTTGCACAAGGTCCACGGATCCAGAAACAAGCCCACCAGCTT
GTGGAACCCAACGTACGGCTCCTGGTTTACAGAGAAACCCACCAAAAAGAATAATCCTATAGCAAAGAAG
GAGCCACACGACAGGGGTAACCTGGGGCTGGAGGGAAGCTGTACTGTCCCACCTAACGTTGCAACTGGGA
GACTTCCGGGGGCCTCACTGCTCCTAGAGCCCTCTTCGCTGACTGCCAATATGAAGGAGGTACCTCTGTT
CAGGCTACGTCACTTCCCTTGTGGGAATGTCAATTACGGCTACCAGCAACAGGGCTTGCCCTTAGAAGCC
GCTACTGCCCCTGGAGCTGGTCATTACGAGGATACCATTCTGAAAAGCAAGAATAGCATGAACCAGCCTG
GGCCCTAATCAACTTTCTTGTACAAAGTTGGCATTATAGGAAAGCATTGCTTATCAATTTGTTGCAACGA
ACAGGTCACTATCAGTCAAAATAAAATCATTATTTGCATGCAAGCTTAGATCCTCTAGACCAGCCAGGAC
AGAAATGCCTCGACTTCGCTGCTACCCAAGGTTGCCGGGTGACGCACACCGTGGAAACGGATGAAGGCAC
GAACCCAGTGGACATAAGCCTGTTCGGTTCGTAAGCTGTAATGCAAGTAGCGTATGCGCTCACGCAACTG
GTCCAGAACCTTGACCGAACGCAGCGGTGGTAACGGCGCAGTGGCGGTTTTCATGGCTTGTTATGACTGT
TTTTTTGGGGTACAGTCTATGCCTCGGGCATCCAAGCAGCAAGCGCGTTACGCCGTGGGTCGATGTTTGA
TGTTATGGAGCAGCAACGATGTTACGCAGCAGGGCAGTCGCCCTAAAACAAAGTTAAACATTATGAGGGA
AGCGGTGATCGCCGAAGTATCGACTCAACTATCAGAGGTAGTTGGCGTCATCGAGCGCCATCTCGAACCG
ACGTTGCTGGCCGTACATTTGTACGGCTCCGCAGTGGATGGCGGCCTGAAGCCACACAGTGATATTGATT
TGCTGGTTACGGTGACCGTAAGGCTTGATGAAACAACGCGGCGAGCTTTGATCAACGACCTTTTGGAAAC
TTCGGCTTCCCCTGGAGAGAGCGAGATTCTCCGCGCTGTAGAAGTCACCATTGTTGTGCACGACGACATC
ATTCCGTGGCGTTATCCAGCTAAGCGCGAACTGCAATTTGGAGAATGGCAGCGCAATGACATTCTTGCAG
GTATCTTCGAGCCAGCCACGATCGACATTGATCTGGCTATCTTGCTGACAAAAGCAAGAGAACATAGCGT
TGCCTTGGTAGGTCCAGCGGCGGAGGAACTCTTTGATCCGGTTCCTGAACAGGATCTATTTGAGGCGCTA
AATGAAACCTTAACGCTATGGAACTCGCCGCCCGACTGGGCTGGCGATGAGCGAAATGTAGTGCTTACGT
TGTCCCGCATTTGGTACAGCGCAGTAACCGGCAAAATCGCGCCGAAGGATGTCGCTGCCGACTGGGCAAT
GGAGCGCCTGCCGGCCCAGTATCAGCCCGTCATACTTGAAGCTAGACAGGCTTATCTTGGACAAGAAGAA
GATCGCTTGGCCTCGCGCGCAGATCAGTTGGAAGAATTTGTCCACTACGTGAAAGGCGAGATCACCAAGG
TAGTCGGCAAATAACCCTCGAGCCACCCATGACCAAAATCCCTTAACGTGAGTTACGCGTCGTTCCACTG
AGCGTCAGACCCCGTAGAAAAGATCAAAGGATCTTCTTGAGATCCTTTTTTTCTGCGCGTAATCTGCTGC
TTGCAAACAAAAAAACCACCGCTACCAGCGGTGGTTTGTTTGCCGGATCAAGAGCTACCAACTCTTTTTC
CGAAGGTAACTGGCTTCAGCAGAGCGCAGATACCAAATACTGTCCTTCTAGTGTAGCCGTAGTTAGGCCA
CCACTTCAAGAACTCTGTAGCACCGCCTACATACCTCGCTCTGCTAATCCTGTTACCAGTGGCTGCTGCC
AGTGGCGATAAGTCGTGTCTTACCGGGTTGGACTCAAGACGATAGTTACCGGATAAGGCGCAGCGGTCGG
GCTGAACGGGGGGTTCGTGCACACAGCCCAGCTTGGAGCGAACGACCTACACCGAACTGAGATACCTACA
GCGTGAGCATTGAGAAAGCGCCACGCTTCCCGAAGGGAGAAAGGCGGACAGGTATCCGGTAAGCGGCAGG
GTCGGAACAGGAGAGCGCACGAGGGAGCTTCCAGGGGGAAACGCCTGGTATCTTTATAGTCCTGTCGGGT
TTCGCCACCTCTGACTTGAGCGTCGATTTTTGTGATGCTCGTCAGGGGGGCGGAGCCTATGGAAAAACGC
CAGCAACGCGGCCTTTTTACGGTTCCTGGCCTTTTGCTGGCCTTTTGCTCACATGTTCTTTCCTGCGTTA
TCCCCTGATTCTGTGGATAACCGTATTACCGCCTTTGAGTGAGCTGATACCGCTCGCCGCAGCCGAACGA
CCGAGCGCAGCGAGTCAGTGAGCGAGGAAGCGGAAGAGCGCCCAATACGCAAACCGCCTCTCCCCGCGCG
TTGGCCGATTCATTAATGCAGCTGGCACGACAGGTTTCCCGACTGGAAAGCGGGCAGTGAGCGCAACGCA
ATTAATACGCGTACCGCTAGCCAGGAAGAGTTTGTAGAAACGCAAAAAGGCCATCCGTCAGGATGGCCTT
CTGCTTAGTTTGATGCCTGGCAGTTTATGGCGGGCGTCCTGCCCGCCACCCTCCGGGCCGTTGCTTCACA
ACGTTCAAATCCGCTCCCGGCGGATTTGTCCTACTCAGGAGAGCGTTCACCGACAAACAACAGATAAAAC
GAAAGGCCCAGTCTTCCGACTGAGCCTTTCGTTTTATTTGATGCCTGGCAGTTCCCTACTCTCGCG
