>Addgene plasmid #70291 | R777-E007 Hs.ALK | addgene partial sequence | sequence record 129264 | pCR8_R1 5'-cgaaccgaacaggcttatgt-3'
GTGCGTCACCCGGCAACCTTGGGTAGCAGCGAAGTCGAGGCATTTCTGTCCTGGCTGGTCTAGAGGATCT
AAGCTTGCATGCAAATAATGATTTTATTTTGACTGATAGTGACCTGTTCGTTGCAACAAATTGATAAGCA
ATGCTTTCCTATAATGCCAACTTTGTACAAGAAAGTTGATTAGGGCCCAGGCTGGTTCATGCTATTCTTG
CTTTTCAGAATGGTATCCTCGTAATGACCAGCTCCAGGGGCAGTAGCGGCTTCTAAGGGCAAGCCCTGTT
GCTGGTAGCCGTAATTGACATTCCCACAAGGGAAGTGACGTAGCCTGAACAGAGGTACCTCCTTCATATT
GGCAGTCAGCGAAGAGGGCTCTAGGAGCAGTGAGGCCCCCGGAAGTCTCCCAGTTGCAACGTTAGGTGGG
ACAGTACAGCTTCCCTCCAGCCCCAGGTTACCCCTGTCGTGTGGCTCCTTCTTTGCTATAGGATTATTCT
TTTTGGTGGGTTTCTCTGTAAACCAGGAGCCGTACGTTGGGTTCCACAAGCTGGTGGGCTTGTTTCTGGA
TCCGTGGACCTTGTGCAACTCCGAAGGAGGGTTGGACTGAGAGAATGCCATATTCACGTGTCCCCCTTCC
ACGGCCGGCCCTCTAGGGACTCGAACAGAGATCTCTGCAGCTGTGGGTTTCTTTGCAGCCTTGCCAGAGG
AGGTGGTAGGCAGAGGTGGTGGGGCAGCTGGGCTGCGCTCCTCCTCCCGTTTTGCCTGTTGAGAGACCAG
GAGAGGAGGAACCCCCTCAGGGTCCTTGGGCCTCACAGGCACTTTCTCTTCCTCTTCCACAAGTGGACCA
TATTCTATCGGCAAAGCGGTGTTGATTACATCCGGGTCCTGGGTGCAGTATTCAATCCTCTCCAAAATGA
TGGCAAAGTTGGGCCTGTCTTCAGGCTGATGTTGCCAGCACTGA
